Addgene plasmid #144921: TFORF3445
Purpose: Lentiviral vector for overexpressing transcription factor ORFs with unique 24-bp barcodes. Barcodes facilitate identification of transcription factors in pooled screens.
Depositing lab: Feng Zhang. Depositing organization: Broad Institute. Publication: A transcription factor atlas of directed differentiation. Joung J, Ma S, Tay T, Geiger-Schuller KR, Kirchgatterer PC, Verdine VK, Guo B, Arias-Garcia MA, Allen WE, Singh A, Kuksenko O, Abudayyeh OO, Gootenberg JS, Fu Z, Macrae RK, Buenrostro JD, Regev A, Zhang F. Cell. 2023 Jan 5;186(1):209-229.e26. doi: 10.1016/j.cell.2022.11.026. PubMed 36608654.
Backbone
  Vector backbone: pLX_TRC317
  Backbone manufacturer: Broad Institute Genetic Perturbation Platform
  Backbone size w/o insert (bp): 8264
  Vector type: Mammalian Expression, Lentiviral
  Selectable markers: Puromycin
Growth in bacteria
  Bacterial resistance: Ampicillin, 100 μg/mL
  Growth temperature: 37°C
  Growth strain: NEB Stable
  Copy number: High Copy
Gene/Insert
  Gene/Insert name: PTTG1
  Species: H. sapiens (human)
  Insert size (bp): 815
  Entrez Gene: PTTG1 (a.k.a. EAP1, ECRAR, HPTTG, PTTG, TUTR1)
  Promoter: EF1a
  Tag / fusion protein: V5 (C terminal on insert)
  Cloning method: Gateway Cloning
  Sequencing primers: 5′ GGGTGGAGACTGAAGTTAGGCCAG; 3′ CACATAGCGTAAAAGGAGCAACATAG
Resource information
  A portion of this plasmid was derived from a plasmid made by: Broad Institute Genetic Perturbation Platform
Terms and licenses: Academic/Nonprofit Terms; Industry Terms: Not Available to Industry
Depositor comments: NM_004219.3 Please test multiple small colonies in case of plasmid recombination. To make this collection available in a timely manner, a portion of this collection was not fully sequenced by Addgene. If an Addgene verified full plasmid sequence is not available, please contact us prior to placing an order to request the full sequence.
How to cite: TFORF3445 was a gift from Feng Zhang (Addgene plasmid # 144921 ; http://n2t.net/addgene:144921 ; RRID:Addgene_144921)
