[The description below was written by a language model from this plasmid's Addgene catalogue record and pLannotate feature annotations shown in this document.]
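Description:
TFORF3445 is a lentiviral mammalian expression plasmid built on the pLX_TRC317 backbone and carrying the human PTTG1 open reading frame (securin, a regulator that restrains separase until anaphase and also acts in chromosome stability and p53-related pathways). It belongs to a barcoded transcription factor ORF collection in which each clone carries a unique 24-bp barcode, so that the overexpressed factor can be identified in pooled screens. The feature table does not annotate the barcode itself. In bacteria the plasmid is maintained through a high-copy ColE1/pUC-type origin and selected with ampicillin via β-lactamase. An f1 origin and remnants of a lac/lacZα cloning region with T3 and T7 promoters are also present in the backbone. The depositor cautions that recombination can occur, as is common for LTR-containing plasmids.

The viral portion follows a third-generation, self-inactivating layout. An RSV promoter drives a truncated HIV-1 5' LTR, followed by the Ψ packaging signal with a gag fragment, the RRE for Rev-dependent export, a cPPT/CTS, WPRE and a ΔU3 3' LTR, with an SV40 polyadenylation signal downstream. Within the proviral region, an SV40 early promoter drives the puromycin resistance gene for selection of transduced cells. A separate EF-1α promoter then drives PTTG1. The ORF was introduced by Gateway cloning and is flanked by attB1 and attB2 remnants, with the downstream site reading through into a C-terminal V5 epitope tag for detection. A short U6 promoter fragment annotated after the tag is probably a residual or primer-landing sequence rather than a functional Pol III unit. The construct is meant to be packaged into lentivirus for stable constitutive PTTG1 overexpression, as in directed-differentiation screens.
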