Features (pLannotate 1.2.2; 34 found; start..end, strand, type, name):
      5..231     +  promoter       RSV promoter: Rous sarcoma virus enhancer/promoter
    232..412     +  LTR            5' LTR (truncated): truncated 5' long terminal repeat (LTR) from HIV-1
    459..584     +  misc_feature   HIV-1 Ψ: packaging signal of human immunodeficiency virus type 1
    568..931     +  CDS            HIV-1 gag (fragment): gag protein from human immunodeficiency virus 1; gag
   1077..1310    +  misc_feature   RRE: The Rev response element (RRE) of HIV-1 allows for Rev-dependent mRNA export from the nucleus to the cytoplasm.
   1687..1713    +  CDS            Rev (fragment): human immunodeficiency virus 1 (HIV-1) Rev protein; rev; enhances nuclear export of unspliced and incompletely spliced viral mRNAs
   1720..1743    +  promoter       SV40 promoter (fragment): SV40 early promoter
   1744..1815    +  promoter       SV40 promoter (fragment): SV40 enhancer and early promoter
   1839..1974    +  rep_origin     SV40 ori: SV40 origin of replication
   2020..2616    +  CDS            PuroR (fragment): puromycin N-acetyltransferase; pac from Streptomyces; confers resistance to puromycin
   2665..2782    +  misc_feature   cPPT/CTS: central polypurine tract and central termination sequence of HIV-1
   2847..2913    +  CDS            small t antigen (fragment): SV40 (simian virus 40) small t antigen
   2920..4098    +  promoter       EF-1α promoter: strong constitutive promoter for human elongation factor EF-1α
   4119..4136    +  protein_bind   attB1 (fragment): mutant version of attB; core recombination site for the Gateway® BP reaction BP Clonase™
   4145..4750    +  CDS            PTTG1: PTTG1_HUMAN - Also known as EAP1, PTTG, TUTR1. Experimental evidence at protein level: Swiss-Prot protein existence level 1. Regulatory protein, which plays a central role in chromosome stability, in the p53/TP53 pathway, and DNA repair. Probably acts by blocking the action of key proteins. During the mitosis, it blocks Separase/ESPL1 function, preventing the proteolysis of the cohesin complex and the subsequent segregation of the chromosomes. At the onset of anaphase, it is ubiquitinated, conducting to its destruction and to the liberation of ESPL1. Its function is however not limited to a bl
   4758..4775    -  protein_bind   attB2 (fragment): mutant version of attB; core recombination site for the Gateway® BP reaction BP Clonase™
   4784..4825    +  CDS            V5 tag: epitope tag from simian virus 5
   4841..4894    +  promoter       U6 promoter (fragment): RNA polymerase III promoter for human U6 snRNA
   4936..5524    +  misc_feature   WPRE: woodchuck hepatitis virus posttranscriptional regulatory element
   5575..5594    +  misc_feature   cPPT/CTS (fragment): central polypurine tract and central termination sequence of HIV-1
   5596..5829    +  LTR            3' LTR (ΔU3): self-inactivating 3' long terminal repeat (LTR) from HIV-1
   5907..6028    +  polyA_signal   SV40 poly(A) signal: SV40 polyadenylation signal
   6068..6203    +  rep_origin     SV40 ori: SV40 origin of replication
   6224..6242    -  promoter       T7 promoter: promoter for bacteriophage T7 RNA polymerase
   6250..6405    +  CDS            lacZα (fragment): LacZα fragment of β-galactosidase; lacZ fragment
   6410..6838    +  rep_origin     f1 ori (sequence partly withheld): f1 bacteriophage origin of replication; arrow indicates direction of (+) strand synthesis
   6891..6995    +  promoter       AmpR promoter: bla
   6996..7856    +  CDS            AmpR: β-lactamase; bla; confers resistance to ampicillin, carbenicillin, and related antibiotics
   8027..8615    +  rep_origin     ori: high-copy-number ColE1/pMB1/pBR322/pUC origin of replication
   8798..8890    +  CDS            lacI (fragment): lac repressor; lacI; The lac repressor binds to the lac operator to inhibit transcription in E. coli. This inhibition can be relieved by adding lactose or isopropyl-β-D-thiogalactopyranoside (IPTG).
   8903..8924    +  protein_bind   CAP binding site: CAP binding activates transcription in the presence of cAMP. E. coli catabolite activator protein
   8939..8969    +  promoter       lac promoter: promoter for the E. coli lac operon
   8977..8993    +  protein_bind   lac operator: The lac repressor binds to the lac operator to inhibit transcription in E. coli. This inhibition can be relieved by adding lactose or isopropyl-β-D-thiogalactopyranoside (IPTG). lac repressor encoded by lacI
   9038..9056    +  promoter       T3 promoter: promoter for bacteriophage T3 RNA polymerase
>Addgene plasmid #144921 | TFORF3445 | addgene full sequence | sequence record 404503 | Addgene NGS Result
TTAATGTAGTCTTATGCAATACTCTTGTAGTCTTGCAACATGGTAACGATGAGTTAGCAACATGCCTTAC
AAGGAGAGAAAAAGCACCGTGCATGCCGATTGGTGGAAGTAAGGTGGTACGATCGTGCCTTATTAGGAAG
GCAACAGACGGGTCTGACATGGATTGGACGAACCACTGAATTGCCGCATTGCAGAGATATTGTATTTAAG
TGCCTAGCTCGATACATAAACGGGTCTCTCTGGTTAGACCAGATCTGAGCCTGGGAGCTCTCTGGCTAAC
TAGGGAACCCACTGCTTAAGCCTCAATAAAGCTTGCCTTGAGTGCTTCAAGTAGTGTGTGCCCGTCTGTT
GTGTGACTCTGGTAACTAGAGATCCCTCAGACCCTTTTAGTCAGTGTGGAAAATCTCTAGCAGTGGCGCC
CGAACAGGGACTTGAAAGCGAAAGGGAAACCAGAGGAGCTCTCTCGACGCAGGACTCGGCTTGCTGAAGC
GCGCACGGCAAGAGGCGAGGGGCGGCGACTGGTGAGTACGCCAAAAATTTTGACTAGCGGAGGCTAGAAG
GAGAGAGATGGGTGCGAGAGCGTCAGTATTAAGCGGGGGAGAATTAGATCGCGATGGGAAAAAATTCGGT
TAAGGCCAGGGGGAAAGAAAAAATATAAATTAAAACATATAGTATGGGCAAGCAGGGAGCTAGAACGATT
CGCAGTTAATCCTGGCCTGTTAGAAACATCAGAAGGCTGTAGACAAATACTGGGACAGCTACAACCATCC
CTTCAGACAGGATCAGAAGAACTTAGATCATTATATAATACAGTAGCAACCCTCTATTGTGTGCATCAAA
GGATAGAGATAAAAGACACCAAGGAAGCTTTAGACAAGATAGAGGAAGAGCAAAACAAAAGTAAGACCAC
CGCACAGCAAGCGGCCGCTGATCTTCAGACCTGGAGGAGGAGATATGAGGGACAATTGGAGAAGTGAATT
ATATAAATATAAAGTAGTAAAAATTGAACCATTAGGAGTAGCACCCACCAAGGCAAAGAGAAGAGTGGTG
CAGAGAGAAAAAAGAGCAGTGGGAATAGGAGCTTTGTTCCTTGGGTTCTTGGGAGCAGCAGGAAGCACTA
TGGGCGCAGCGTCAATGACGCTGACGGTACAGGCCAGACAATTATTGTCTGGTATAGTGCAGCAGCAGAA
CAATTTGCTGAGGGCTATTGAGGCGCAACAGCATCTGTTGCAACTCACAGTCTGGGGCATCAAGCAGCTC
CAGGCAAGAATCCTGGCTGTGGAAAGATACCTAAAGGATCAACAGCTCCTGGGGATTTGGGGTTGCTCTG
GAAAACTCATTTGCACCACTGCTGTGCCTTGGAATGCTAGTTGGAGTAATAAATCTCTGGAACAGATTTG
GAATCACACGACCTGGATGGAGTGGGACAGAGAAATTAACAATTACACAAGCTTAATACACTCCTTAATT
GAAGAATCGCAAAACCAGCAAGAAAAGAATGAACAAGAATTATTGGAATTAGATAAATGGGCAAGTTTGT
GGAATTGGTTTAACATAACAAATTGGCTGTGGTATATAAAATTATTCATAATGATAGTAGGAGGCTTGGT
AGGTTTAAGAATAGTTTTTGCTGTACTTTCTATAGTGAATAGAGTTAGGCAGGGATATTCACCATTATCG
TTTCAGACCCACCTCCCAACCCCGAGGGGACCCATGCATTGCATCTCAATTAGTCAGCAACCAGGTGTGG
AAAGTCCCCAGGCTCCCCAGCAGGCAGAAGTATGCAAAGCATGCGTCTCAATTAGTCAGCAACCATAGTC
CCGCCCCTAACTCCGCCCATCCCGCCCCTAACTCCGCCCAGTTCCGCCCATTCTCCGCCCCATGGCTGAC
TAATTTTTTTTATTTATGCAGAGGCCGAGGCCGCCTCGGCCTCTGAGCTATTCCAGAAGTAGTGAGGAGG
CTTTTTTGGAGGCCTAGGCTTTTGCAAAAAGCTTTCTAGAGGTACCACCGGAGCTTACCATGACCGAGTA
CAAGCCCACGGTGCGCCTCGCCACCCGCGACGACGTCCCCAGGGCCGTACGCACCCTCGCCGCCGCGTTC
GCCGACTACCCCGCCACGCGCCACACCGTCGATCCGGACCGCCACATCGAGCGGGTCACCGAGCTGCAAG
AACTCTTCCTCACGCGCGTCGGGCTCGACATCGGCAAGGTGTGGGTCGCGGACGACGGCGCCGCCGTGGC
GGTCTGGACCACGCCGGAGAGCGTCGAAGCGGGGGCGGTGTTCGCCGAGATCGGCCCGCGCATGGCCGAG
TTGAGCGGTTCCCGGCTGGCCGCGCAGCAACAGATGGAAGGCCTCCTGGCGCCGCACCGGCCCAAGGAGC
CCGCGTGGTTCCTGGCCACCGTCGGCGTCTCGCCCGACCACCAGGGCAAGGGTCTGGGCAGCGCCGTCGT
GCTCCCCGGAGTGGAGGCGGCCGAGCGCGCCGGGGTGCCCGCCTTCCTGGAGACCTCCGCGCCCCGCAAC
CTCCCCTTCTACGAGCGGCTCGGCTTCACCGTCACCGCCGACGTCGAGGTGCCCGAAGGACCGCGCACCT
GGTGCATGACCCGCAAGCCCGGTGCCAGTTAACGAATTCTAGATCTTGAGACAAATGGCAGTATTCATCC
ACAATTTTAAAAGAAAAGGGGGGATTGGGGGGTACAGTGCAGGGGAAAGAATAGTAGACATAATAGCAAC
AGACATACAAACTAAAGAATTACAAAAACAAATTACAAAAATTCAAAATTTTCGGGTTTATTACAGGGAC
AGCAGAGATCCACTTTGGCGCCGGCTCGAGGCCTGCAGGTGCAAAGATGGATAAAGTTTTAAACAGAGAG
GAATCTTTGCAGCTAATGGACCTTCTAGGTCTTGAAAGGAGTGGGAATTGGCTCCGGTGCCCGTCAGTGG
GCAGAGCGCACATCGCCCACAGTCCCCGAGAAGTTGGGGGGAGGGGTCGGCAATTGAACCGGTGCCTAGA
GAAGGTGGCGCGGGGTAAACTGGGAAAGTGATGTCGTGTACTGGCTCCGCCTTTTTCCCGAGGGTGGGGG
AGAACCGTATATAAGTGCAGTAGTCGCCGTGAACGTTCTTTTTCGCAACGGGTTTGCCGCCAGAACACAG
GTAAGTGCCGTGTGTGGTTCCCGCGGGCCTGGCCTCTTTACGGGTTATGGCCCTTGCGTGCCTTGAATTA
CTTCCACCTGGCTGCAGTACGTGATTCTTGATCCCGAGCTTCGGGTTGGAAGTGGGTGGGAGAGTTCGAG
GCCTTGCGCTTAAGGAGCCCCTTCGCCTCGTGCTTGAGTTGAGGCCTGGCCTGGGCGCTGGGGCCGCCGC
GTGCGAATCTGGTGGCACCTTCGCGCCTGTCTCGCTGCTTTCGATAAGTCTCTAGCCATTTAAAATTTTT
GATGACCTGCTGCGACGCTTTTTTTCTGGCAAGATAGTCTTGTAAATGCGGGCCAAGATCTGCACACTGG
TATTTCGGTTTTTGGGGCCGCGGGCGGCGACGGGGCCCGTGCGTCCCAGCGCACATGTTCGGCGAGGCGG
GGCCTGCGAGCGCGGCCACCGAGAATCGGACGGGGGTAGTCTCAAGCTGGCCGGCCTGCTCTGGTGCCTG
GCCTCGCGCCGCCGTGTATCGCCCCGCCCTGGGCGGCAAGGCTGGCCCGGTCGGCACCAGTTGCGTGAGC
GGAAAGATGGCCGCTTCCCGGCCCTGCTGCAGGGAGCTCAAAATGGAGGACGCGGCGCTCGGGAGAGCGG
GCGGGTGAGTCACCCACACAAAGGAAAAGGGCCTTTCCGTCCTCAGCCGTCGCTTCATGTGACTCCACGG
AGTACCGGGCGCCGTCCAGGCACCTCGATTAGTTCTCGAGCTTTTGGAGTACGTCGTCTTTAGGTTGGGG
GGAGGGGTTTTATGCGATGGAGTTTCCCCACACTGAGTGGGTGGAGACTGAAGTTAGGCCAGCTTGGCAC
TTGATGTAATTCTCCTTGGAATTTGCCCTTTTTGAGTTTGGATCTTGGTTCATTCTCAAGCCTCAGACAG
TGGTTCAAAGTTTTTTTCTTCCATTTCAGGTGTCGTGAGGCTAGCATCGATTGATCAACAAGTTTGTACA
AAAAAGTTGGCACCATGGCTACTCTGATCTATGTTGATAAGGAAAATGGAGAACCAGGCACCCGTGTGGT
TGCTAAGGATGGGCTGAAGCTGGGGTCTGGACCTTCAATCAAAGCCTTAGATGGGAGATCTCAAGTTTCA
ACACCACGTTTTGGCAAAACGTTCGATGCCCCACCAGCCTTACCTAAAGCTACTAGAAAGGCTTTGGGAA
CTGTCAACAGAGCTACAGAAAAGTCTGTAAAGACCAAGGGACCCCTCAAACAAAAACAGCCAAGCTTTTC
TGCCAAAAAGATGACTGAGAAGACTGTTAAAGCAAAAAGCTCTGTTCCTGCCTCAGATGATGCCTATCCA
GAAATAGAAAAATTCTTTCCCTTCAATCCTCTAGACTTTGAGAGTTTTGACCTGCCTGAAGAGCACCAGA
TTGCGCACCTCCCCTTGAGTGGAGTGCCTCTCATGATCCTTGACGAGGAGAGAGAGCTTGAAAAGCTGTT
TCAGCTGGGCCCCCCTTCACCTGTGAAGATGCCCTCTCCACCATGGGAATCCAATCTGTTGCAGTCTCCT
TCAAGCATTCTGTCGACCCTGGATGTTGAATTGCCACCTGTTTGCTGTGACATAGATATTTTGCCAACTT
TCTTGTACAAAGTGGTTGATATCGGTAAGCCTATCCCTAACCCTCTCCTCGGTCTCGATTCTACGTAGTA
ATGAACTAGTCCGTAACTTGAAAGTATTTCGATTTCTTGGCTTTATATATCTTGTGGAAAGGACGAGTAA
TTAGTTACCTCCCGAGTGACACGCGTTAAGTCGACAATCAACCTCTGGATTACAAAATTTGTGAAAGATT
GACTGGTATTCTTAACTATGTTGCTCCTTTTACGCTATGTGGATACGCTGCTTTAATGCCTTTGTATCAT
GCTATTGCTTCCCGTATGGCTTTCATTTTCTCCTCCTTGTATAAATCCTGGTTGCTGTCTCTTTATGAGG
AGTTGTGGCCCGTTGTCAGGCAACGTGGCGTGGTGTGCACTGTGTTTGCTGACGCAACCCCCACTGGTTG
GGGCATTGCCACCACCTGTCAGCTCCTTTCCGGGACTTTCGCTTTCCCCCTCCCTATTGCCACGGCGGAA
CTCATCGCCGCCTGCCTTGCCCGCTGCTGGACAGGGGCTCGGCTGTTGGGCACTGACAATTCCGTGGTGT
TGTCGGGGAAATCATCGTCCTTTCCTTGGCTGCTCGCCTGTGTTGCCACCTGGATTCTGCGCGGGACGTC
CTTCTGCTACGTCCCTTCGGCCCTCAATCCAGCGGACCTTCCTTCCCGCGGCCTGCTGCCGGCTCTGCGG
CCTCTTCCGCGTCTTCGCCTTCGCCCTCAGACGAGTCGGATCTCCCTTTGGGCCGCCTCCCCGCGTCGAC
TTTAAGACCAATGACTTACAAGGCAGCTGTAGATCTTAGCCACTTTTTAAAAGAAAAGGGGGGACTGGAA
GGGCTAATTCACTCCCAACGAAGACAAGATCTGCTTTTTGCTTGTACTGGGTCTCTCTGGTTAGACCAGA
TCTGAGCCTGGGAGCTCTCTGGCTAACTAGGGAACCCACTGCTTAAGCCTCAATAAAGCTTGCCTTGAGT
GCTTCAAGTAGTGTGTGCCCGTCTGTTGTGTGACTCTGGTAACTAGAGATCCCTCAGACCCTTTTAGTCA
GTGTGGAAAATCTCTAGCAGTACGTATAGTAGTTCATGTCATCTTATTATTCAGTATTTATAACTTGCAA
AGAAATGAATATCAGAGAGTGAGAGGAACTTGTTTATTGCAGCTTATAATGGTTACAAATAAAGCAATAG
CATCACAAATTTCACAAATAAAGCATTTTTTTCACTGCATTCTAGTTGTGGTTTGTCCAAACTCATCAAT
GTATCTTATCATGTCTGGCTCTAGCTATCCCGCCCCTAACTCCGCCCATCCCGCCCCTAACTCCGCCCAG
TTCCGCCCATTCTCCGCCCCATGGCTGACTAATTTTTTTTATTTATGCAGAGGCCGAGGCCGCCTCGGCC
TCTGAGCTATTCCAGAAGTAGTGAGGAGGCTTTTTTGGAGGCCTAGGGACGTACCCAATTCGCCCTATAG
TGAGTCGTATTACGCGCGCTCACTGGCCGTCGTTTTACAACGTCGTGACTGGGAAAACCCTGGCGTTACC
CAACTTAATCGCCTTGCAGCACATCCCCCTTTCGCCAGCTGGCGTAATAGCGAAGAGGCCCGCACCGATC
GCCCTTCCCAACAGTTGCGCAGCCTGAATGGCGAATGGG
[124 nt withheld, positions 6410-6533]
C
[91 nt withheld, positions 6535-6625]
A
[49 nt withheld, positions 6627-6675]
CCTTTGACGTTGGAGTCCACGTTCTTT
[37 nt withheld, positions 6703-6739]
ACCCTATCTCGGTCTATTCTTTTGATTTATAAGGGATTTTGCCGATTTCGGCCTATTGGTTAAAAAATGA
GCTGATTTAACAAAAATTTAACGCGAATTTTAACAAAATATTAACGCTTACAATTTAGGTGGCACTTTTC
GGGGAAATGTGCGCGGAACCCCTATTTGTTTATTTTTCTAAATACATTCAAATATGTATCCGCTCATGAG
ACAATAACCCTGATAAATGCTTCAATAATATTGAAAAAGGAAGAGTATGAGTATTCAACATTTCCGTGTC
GCCCTTATTCCCTTTTTTGCGGCATTTTGCCTTCCTGTTTTTGCTCACCCAGAAACGCTGGTGAAAGTAA
AAGATGCTGAAGATCAGTTGGGTGCACGAGTGGGTTACATCGAACTGGATCTCAACAGCGGTAAGATCCT
TGAGAGTTTTCGCCCCGAAGAACGTTTTCCAATGATGAGCACTTTTAAAGTTCTGCTATGTGGCGCGGTA
TTATCCCGTATTGACGCCGGGCAAGAGCAACTCGGTCGCCGCATACACTATTCTCAGAATGACTTGGTTG
AGTACTCACCAGTCACAGAAAAGCATCTTACGGATGGCATGACAGTAAGAGAATTATGCAGTGCTGCCAT
AACCATGAGTGATAACACTGCGGCCAACTTACTTCTGACAACGATCGGAGGACCGAAGGAGCTAACCGCT
TTTTTGCACAACATGGGGGATCATGTAACTCGCCTTGATCGTTGGGAACCGGAGCTGAATGAAGCCATAC
CAAACGACGAGCGTGACACCACGATGCCTGTAGCAATGGCAACAACGTTGCGCAAACTATTAACTGGCGA
ACTACTTACTCTAGCTTCCCGGCAACAATTAATAGACTGGATGGAGGCGGATAAAGTTGCAGGACCACTT
CTGCGCTCGGCCCTTCCGGCTGGCTGGTTTATTGCTGATAAATCTGGAGCCGGTGAGCGTGGGTCTCGCG
GTATCATTGCAGCACTGGGGCCAGATGGTAAGCCCTCCCGTATCGTAGTTATCTACACGACGGGGAGTCA
GGCAACTATGGATGAACGAAATAGACAGATCGCTGAGATAGGTGCCTCACTGATTAAGCATTGGTAACTG
TCAGACCAAGTTTACTCATATATACTTTAGATTGATTTAAAACTTCATTTTTAATTTAAAAGGATCTAGG
TGAAGATCCTTTTTGATAATCTCATGACCAAAATCCCTTAACGTGAGTTTTCGTTCCACTGAGCGTCAGA
CCCCGTAGAAAAGATCAAAGGATCTTCTTGAGATCCTTTTTTTCTGCGCGTAATCTGCTGCTTGCAAACA
AAAAAACCACCGCTACCAGCGGTGGTTTGTTTGCCGGATCAAGAGCTACCAACTCTTTTTCCGAAGGTAA
CTGGCTTCAGCAGAGCGCAGATACCAAATACTGTTCTTCTAGTGTAGCCGTAGTTAGGCCACCACTTCAA
GAACTCTGTAGCACCGCCTACATACCTCGCTCTGCTAATCCTGTTACCAGTGGCTGCTGCCAGTGGCGAT
AAGTCGTGTCTTACCGGGTTGGACTCAAGACGATAGTTACCGGATAAGGCGCAGCGGTCGGGCTGAACGG
GGGGTTCGTGCACACAGCCCAGCTTGGAGCGAACGACCTACACCGAACTGAGATACCTACAGCGTGAGCT
ATGAGAAAGCGCCACGCTTCCCGAAGGGAGAAAGGCGGACAGGTATCCGGTAAGCGGCAGGGTCGGAACA
GGAGAGCGCACGAGGGAGCTTCCAGGGGGAAACGCCTGGTATCTTTATAGTCCTGTCGGGTTTCGCCACC
TCTGACTTGAGCGTCGATTTTTGTGATGCTCGTCAGGGGGGCGGAGCCTATGGAAAAACGCCAGCAACGC
GGCCTTTTTACGGTTCCTGGCCTTTTGCTGGCCTTTTGCTCACATGTTCTTTCCTGCGTTATCCCCTGAT
TCTGTGGATAACCGTATTACCGCCTTTGAGTGAGCTGATACCGCTCGCCGCAGCCGAACGACCGAGCGCA
GCGAGTCAGTGAGCGAGGAAGCGGAAGAGCGCCCAATACGCAAACCGCCTCTCCCCGCGCGTTGGCCGAT
TCATTAATGCAGCTGGCACGACAGGTTTCCCGACTGGAAAGCGGGCAGTGAGCGCAACGCAATTAATGTG
AGTTAGCTCACTCATTAGGCACCCCAGGCTTTACACTTTATGCTTCCGGCTCGTATGTTGTGTGGAATTG
TGAGCGGATAACAATTTCACACAGGAAACAGCTATGACCATGATTACGCCAAGCGCGCAATTAACCCTCA
CTAAAGGGAACAAAAGCTGGAGCTGCAAGC
