>Addgene plasmid #144921 | TFORF3445 | depositor partial sequence | sequence record 286878 | Insert
ATCGATTGATCAACAAGTTTGTACAAAAAAGTTGGCACCATGGCTACTCTGATCTATGTTGATAAGGAAA
ATGGAGAACCAGGCACCCGTGTGGTTGCTAAGGATGGGCTGAAGCTGGGGTCTGGACCTTCAATCAAAGC
CTTAGATGGGAGATCTCAAGTTTCAACACCACGTTTTGGCAAAACGTTCGATGCCCCACCAGCCTTACCT
AAAGCTACTAGAAAGGCTTTGGGAACTGTCAACAGAGCTACAGAAAAGTCTGTAAAGACCAAGGGACCCC
TCAAACAAAAACAGCCAAGCTTTTCTGCCAAAAAGATGACTGAGAAGACTGTTAAAGCAAAAAGCTCTGT
TCCTGCCTCAGATGATGCCTATCCAGAAATAGAAAAATTCTTTCCCTTCAATCCTCTAGACTTTGAGAGT
TTTGACCTGCCTGAAGAGCACCAGATTGCGCACCTCCCCTTGAGTGGAGTGCCTCTCATGATCCTTGACG
AGGAGAGAGAGCTTGAAAAGCTGTTTCAGCTGGGCCCCCCTTCACCTGTGAAGATGCCCTCTCCACCATG
GGAATCCAATCTGTTGCAGTCTCCTTCAAGCATTCTGTCGACCCTGGATGTTGAATTGCCACCTGTTTGC
TGTGACATAGATATTTTGCCAACTTTCTTGTACAAAGTGGTTGATATCGGTAAGCCTATCCCTAACCCTC
TCCTCGGTCTCGATTCTACGTAGTAATGAACTAGTCCGTAACTTGAAAGTATTTCGATTTCTTGGCTTTA
TATATCTTGTGGAAAGGACGAGTAATTAGTTACCTCCCGAGTGAC
