>Addgene plasmid #144921 | TFORF3445 | depositor partial sequence | sequence record 286879 | Barcode
GTAATTAGTTACCTCCCGAGTGAC
